Addgene plasmid #86708: CROPseq-Guide-Puro
Purpose: Makes CRISPR gRNAs detectable by single-cell RNA-seq. The gRNA is expressed as part of the puromycin resistance mRNA transcribed by RNA Pol II and in its functional form from the hU6 promoter.
Depositing lab: Christoph Bock. Depositing organization: CeMM Research Center for Molecular Medicine. Publication: Pooled CRISPR screening with single-cell transcriptome readout. Datlinger P, Rendeiro AF, Schmidl C, Krausgruber T, Traxler P, Klughammer J, Schuster LC, Kuchler A, Alpar D, Bock C. Nat Methods. 2017 Jan 18. doi: 10.1038/nmeth.4177. PubMed 28099430.
Backbone
  Vector backbone: lentiGuide-Puro
  Backbone manufacturer: Feng Zhang Lab
  Total vector size (bp): 10214
  Vector type: Mammalian Expression, Lentiviral, CRISPR
  Selectable markers: Puromycin
Growth in bacteria
  Bacterial resistance: Ampicillin, 100 μg/mL
  Growth temperature: 30°C
  Growth strain: NEB Stable
  Copy number: High Copy
Gene/Insert
  Gene/Insert name: EF1a-Puro-WPRE-hU6-gRNA
  gRNA/shRNA sequence: replace filler with custom gRNA sequence or library
  Species: Synthetic
  Promoter: hU6
  Cloning method: Gibson Cloning
  Sequencing primers: 5′ TTGGGCACTGACAATTCCGT
Terms and licenses: Academic/Nonprofit Terms; Industry Terms: Not Available to Industry
Depositor comments: Please see CROP-seq supplementary website for protocols, data archives and related software at: http://www.medical-epigenomics.org/papers/datlinger2017/
How to cite: CROPseq-Guide-Puro was a gift from Christoph Bock (Addgene plasmid # 86708 ; http://n2t.net/addgene:86708 ; RRID:Addgene_86708)
