[The description below was written by a language model from this plasmid's Addgene catalogue record and pLannotate feature annotations shown in this document.]
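Description:
CROPseq-Guide-Puro is a third-generation-style lentiviral CRISPR guide RNA vector derived from lentiGuide-Puro, built so that the guide carried by each cell can be read out in single-cell RNA-seq. It is maintained in E. coli through a high-copy ColE1/pUC origin with ampicillin resistance (β-lactamase). The backbone also carries an f1 origin, lac/T7/T3 remnants of the cloning vector, and an SV40 origin and poly(A) signal. The viral portion starts with an RSV promoter fused to a truncated HIV-1 5' LTR. This is followed by the Ψ packaging signal with a gag fragment, the RRE for Rev-dependent export, and the cPPT/CTS.

The payload is an EF-1α promoter (core promoter plus intron A) driving puromycin N-acetyltransferase for selection of transduced mammalian cells, followed by WPRE to enhance transcript expression. Downstream of WPRE, just before the truncated LTR annotated at the 3' end, sits a human U6 promoter, a filler segment and the S. pyogenes Cas9 gRNA scaffold. The filler is replaced with a custom spacer or a guide library. The roughly 1.9 kb span between the U6 promoter and the scaffold corresponds to this filler, and the Staphylococcus deoC1 annotation within it appears to be an incidental match to the stuffer DNA.

With this placement, the guide is made in two forms. RNA polymerase III transcribes the functional gRNA from hU6. The RNA polymerase II transcript from EF-1α runs through the guide cassette, so the polyadenylated puromycin resistance mRNA carries the guide sequence and can be captured by poly(A)-based single-cell protocols. No Cas9 is annotated, so the nuclease must be provided separately. The vector is intended for pooled CRISPR screens with a single-cell transcriptome readout.
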