Features (pLannotate 1.2.2; 30 found; start..end, strand, type, name):
    168..756     -  rep_origin     ori: high-copy-number ColE1/pMB1/pBR322/pUC origin of replication
    927..1787    -  CDS            AmpR: β-lactamase; bla; confers resistance to ampicillin, carbenicillin, and related antibiotics
   1788..1892    -  promoter       AmpR promoter: bla
   1945..2373    -  rep_origin     f1 ori (sequence partly withheld): f1 bacteriophage origin of replication; arrow indicates direction of (+) strand synthesis
   2378..2533    -  CDS            lacZα (fragment): LacZα fragment of β-galactosidase; lacZ fragment
   2541..2559    +  promoter       T7 promoter: promoter for bacteriophage T7 RNA polymerase
   2580..2715    -  rep_origin     SV40 ori: SV40 origin of replication
   2755..2876    -  polyA_signal   SV40 poly(A) signal: SV40 polyadenylation signal
   2954..3134    -  LTR            5' LTR (truncated): truncated 5' long terminal repeat (LTR) from HIV-1
   3187..3262    -  misc_RNA       gRNA scaffold: guide RNA scaffold for the Streptococcus pyogenes CRISPR/Cas9 system
   4307..4966    +  CDS            deoC1: DEOC1_STAAN - Also known as dra. Experimental evidence at protein level: Swiss-Prot protein existence level 1. Catalyzes a reversible aldol reaction between acetaldehyde and D-glyceraldehyde 3-phosphate to generate 2-deoxy-D-ribose 5- phosphate. From Staphylococcus aureus (strain N315).
   5152..5392    -  promoter       U6 promoter: RNA polymerase III promoter for human U6 snRNA
   5396..5422    -  CDS            Rev (fragment): human immunodeficiency virus 1 (HIV-1) Rev protein; rev; enhances nuclear export of unspliced and incompletely spliced viral mRNAs
   5442..5552    -  CDS            nef (fragment): NEF_HV1LA - Experimental evidence at protein level: Swiss-Prot protein existence level 1. Extracellular Nef protein targets CD4(+) T-lymphocytes for apoptosis by interacting with CXCR4 surface receptors. From Human immunodeficiency virus type 1 group M subtype B (isolate Lai) (HIV-1).
   5548..6136    -  misc_feature   WPRE: woodchuck hepatitis virus posttranscriptional regulatory element
   6152..6751    -  CDS            PuroR (fragment): puromycin N-acetyltransferase; pac from Streptomyces; confers resistance to puromycin
   6773..7711    -  intron         EF-1α intron A: intron upstream of the start codon of human EF-1α
   7712..7923    -  promoter       EF-1α core promoter: core promoter for human elongation factor EF-1α
   7949..8015    -  CDS            small t antigen (fragment): SV40 (simian virus 40) small t antigen
   8081..8198    -  misc_feature   cPPT/CTS: central polypurine tract and central termination sequence of HIV-1
   8608..8841    -  misc_feature   RRE: The Rev response element (RRE) of HIV-1 allows for Rev-dependent mRNA export from the nucleus to the cytoplasm.
   8987..9350    -  CDS            HIV-1 gag (fragment): gag protein from human immunodeficiency virus 1; gag
   9334..9459    -  misc_feature   HIV-1 Ψ: packaging signal of human immunodeficiency virus type 1
   9506..9686    -  LTR            5' LTR (truncated): truncated 5' long terminal repeat (LTR) from HIV-1
   9687..9913    -  promoter       RSV promoter: Rous sarcoma virus enhancer/promoter
   9941..9959    -  promoter       T3 promoter: promoter for bacteriophage T3 RNA polymerase
  10004..10020   -  protein_bind   lac operator: The lac repressor binds to the lac operator to inhibit transcription in E. coli. This inhibition can be relieved by adding lactose or isopropyl-β-D-thiogalactopyranoside (IPTG). lac repressor encoded by lacI
  10028..10058   -  promoter       lac promoter: promoter for the E. coli lac operon
  10073..10094   -  protein_bind   CAP binding site: CAP binding activates transcription in the presence of cAMP. E. coli catabolite activator protein
  10107..10199   -  CDS            lacI (fragment): lac repressor; lacI; The lac repressor binds to the lac operator to inhibit transcription in E. coli. This inhibition can be relieved by adding lactose or isopropyl-β-D-thiogalactopyranoside (IPTG).
>Addgene plasmid #86708 | CROPseq-Guide-Puro | addgene full sequence | sequence record 317051 | Addgene NGS Result
CTCACTGACTCGCTGCGCTCGGTCGTTCGGCTGCGGCGAGCGGTATCAGCTCACTCAAAGGCGGTAATAC
GGTTATCCACAGAATCAGGGGATAACGCAGGAAAGAACATGTGAGCAAAAGGCCAGCAAAAGGCCAGGAA
CCGTAAAAAGGCCGCGTTGCTGGCGTTTTTCCATAGGCTCCGCCCCCCTGACGAGCATCACAAAAATCGA
CGCTCAAGTCAGAGGTGGCGAAACCCGACAGGACTATAAAGATACCAGGCGTTTCCCCCTGGAAGCTCCC
TCGTGCGCTCTCCTGTTCCGACCCTGCCGCTTACCGGATACCTGTCCGCCTTTCTCCCTTCGGGAAGCGT
GGCGCTTTCTCATAGCTCACGCTGTAGGTATCTCAGTTCGGTGTAGGTCGTTCGCTCCAAGCTGGGCTGT
GTGCACGAACCCCCCGTTCAGCCCGACCGCTGCGCCTTATCCGGTAACTATCGTCTTGAGTCCAACCCGG
TAAGACACGACTTATCGCCACTGGCAGCAGCCACTGGTAACAGGATTAGCAGAGCGAGGTATGTAGGCGG
TGCTACAGAGTTCTTGAAGTGGTGGCCTAACTACGGCTACACTAGAAGAACAGTATTTGGTATCTGCGCT
CTGCTGAAGCCAGTTACCTTCGGAAAAAGAGTTGGTAGCTCTTGATCCGGCAAACAAACCACCGCTGGTA
GCGGTGGTTTTTTTGTTTGCAAGCAGCAGATTACGCGCAGAAAAAAAGGATCTCAAGAAGATCCTTTGAT
CTTTTCTACGGGGTCTGACGCTCAGTGGAACGAAAACTCACGTTAAGGGATTTTGGTCATGAGATTATCA
AAAAGGATCTTCACCTAGATCCTTTTAAATTAAAAATGAAGTTTTAAATCAATCTAAAGTATATATGAGT
AAACTTGGTCTGACAGTTACCAATGCTTAATCAGTGAGGCACCTATCTCAGCGATCTGTCTATTTCGTTC
ATCCATAGTTGCCTGACTCCCCGTCGTGTAGATAACTACGATACGGGAGGGCTTACCATCTGGCCCCAGT
GCTGCAATGATACCGCGAGACCCACGCTCACCGGCTCCAGATTTATCAGCAATAAACCAGCCAGCCGGAA
GGGCCGAGCGCAGAAGTGGTCCTGCAACTTTATCCGCCTCCATCCAGTCTATTAATTGTTGCCGGGAAGC
TAGAGTAAGTAGTTCGCCAGTTAATAGTTTGCGCAACGTTGTTGCCATTGCTACAGGCATCGTGGTGTCA
CGCTCGTCGTTTGGTATGGCTTCATTCAGCTCCGGTTCCCAACGATCAAGGCGAGTTACATGATCCCCCA
TGTTGTGCAAAAAAGCGGTTAGCTCCTTCGGTCCTCCGATCGTTGTCAGAAGTAAGTTGGCCGCAGTGTT
ATCACTCATGGTTATGGCAGCACTGCATAATTCTCTTACTGTCATGCCATCCGTAAGATGCTTTTCTGTG
ACTGGTGAGTACTCAACCAAGTCATTCTGAGAATAGTGTATGCGGCGACCGAGTTGCTCTTGCCCGGCGT
CAATACGGGATAATACCGCGCCACATAGCAGAACTTTAAAAGTGCTCATCATTGGAAAACGTTCTTCGGG
GCGAAAACTCTCAAGGATCTTACCGCTGTTGAGATCCAGTTCGATGTAACCCACTCGTGCACCCAACTGA
TCTTCAGCATCTTTTACTTTCACCAGCGTTTCTGGGTGAGCAAAAACAGGAAGGCAAAATGCCGCAAAAA
AGGGAATAAGGGCGACACGGAAATGTTGAATACTCATACTCTTCCTTTTTCAATATTATTGAAGCATTTA
TCAGGGTTATTGTCTCATGAGCGGATACATATTTGAATGTATTTAGAAAAATAAACAAATAGGGGTTCCG
CGCACATTTCCCCGAAAAGTGCCACCTAAATTGTAAGCGTTAATATTTTGTTAAAATTCGCGTTAAATTT
TTGTTAAATCAGCTCATTTTTTAACCAATAGGCCGAAATCGGCAAAATCCCTTATAAATCAAAAGAATAG
ACCGAGATAGGGT
[37 nt withheld, positions 2044-2080]
AAAGAACGTGGACTCCAACGTCAAAGG
[49 nt withheld, positions 2108-2156]
T
[91 nt withheld, positions 2158-2248]
G
[124 nt withheld, positions 2250-2373]
CCCATTCGCCATTCAGGCTGCGCAACTGTTGGGAAGGGCGATCGGTGCGGGCCTCTTCGCTATTACGCCA
GCTGGCGAAAGGGGGATGTGCTGCAAGGCGATTAAGTTGGGTAACGCCAGGGTTTTCCCAGTCACGACGT
TGTAAAACGACGGCCAGTGAGCGCGCGTAATACGACTCACTATAGGGCGAATTGGGTACGTCCCTAGGCC
TCCAAAAAAGCCTCCTCACTACTTCTGGAATAGCTCAGAGGCCGAGGCGGCCTCGGCCTCTGCATAAATA
AAAAAAATTAGTCAGCCATGGGGCGGAGAATGGGCGGAACTGGGCGGAGTTAGGGGCGGGATGGGCGGAG
TTAGGGGCGGGATAGCTAGAGCCAGACATGATAAGATACATTGATGAGTTTGGACAAACCACAACTAGAA
TGCAGTGAAAAAAATGCTTTATTTGTGAAATTTGTGATGCTATTGCTTTATTTGTAACCATTATAAGCTG
CAATAAACAAGTTCCTCTCACTCTCTGATATTCATTTCTTTGCAAGTTATAAATACTGAATAATAAGATG
ACATGAACTACTATACGTACTGCTAGAGATTTTCCACACTGACTAAAAGGGTCTGAGGGATCTCTAGTTA
CCAGAGTCACACAACAGACGGGCACACACTACTTGAAGCACTCAAGGCAAGCTTTATTGAGGCTTAAGCA
GTGGGTTCCCTAGTTAGCCAGAGAGCTCCCAGGCTCAGATCTGGTCTAACCAGAGAGACCCAGTACAAGC
AAAAAGCAGTGTCTCAAGATCTAGTTACGCCAAGCTTAAAAAAGCACCGACTCGGTGCCACTTTTTCAAG
TTGATAACGGACTAGCCTTATTTTAACTTGCTATTTCTAGCTCTAAAACAGAGACGTACAAAAAAGAGCA
AGAAGCTAAAAAAGATTTAAAAATTATTTTTAGCGCAGTTAATGGAACAGGAACTAAATTTACCCCAAAA
ATATTACGTGAATCAGGATATAACGTTATTGAGGTTGAAGAGCATGCATTTGAAGATGAAACATTTAAAA
ATGTTGTAAATCCAAATCCAGAATTTGATCCTGCATGAAAAATACCGCTTGAATATGGTATTAAACATGA
TGCAGATATTATTATTATGAATGACCCAGATGCTGACAGATTTGGAATGGCAATAAAACATGATGGTCAT
TTTGTAAGATTAGATGGAAATCAAACAGGACCAATTTTAATTGATTGAAAATTATCAAATCTAAAACGCT
TAAATAGCATTCCAAAAAATCCGGCTCTATATTCAAGTTTTGTAACAAGTGATTTGGGTGATAGAATCGC
TCATGAAAAATATGGAGTTAATATTGTAAAAACTTTAACTGGATTTAAATGAATGGGTAGAGAAATTGCT
AAAGAAGAAGATAACGGATTAAATTTTGTTTTTGCTTATGAAGAAAGTTATGGATATGTAATTGATGACT
CAGCTAGAGATAAAGATGGAATACAAGCTTCTATATTAATAGCAGAGGCTGCTTGATTTTATAAAAAACA
AAATAAAACATTAGTAGACTATTTAGAAGATTTATTTAAAGAAATGGGTGCATATTACACTTTCACTTTA
AACTTGAATTTTAAACCAGAAGAAAAGAAATTAAAAATTGAACCATTAATGAAATCATTGAGAGCAACAC
CCTTAACTCAAATTGCTGGACTTAAAGTTGTTAATGTTGAAGACTACATCGATGGAATGTATAATATGCC
AGGACAAGACTTACTAAAATTTTATTTAGAAGATAAGTCATGATTTGCTGTTCGCCCAAGTGGAACTGAA
CCTAAACTAAAAATTTATTTTATAGGTGTTGGTGAATCTGTTCAAAACGCTAAAGTTAAAGTAGACGAAA
TTATTAAAGAATTAAAATTAAAAATGAATATATAGGAGAAAAAATGAAACTAAACAAATATATAGATCAC
ACATTATTAAAACAAGATGCTACGAAAGCTGAAATTAAACAATTATGTGATGAAGCAATTGAATTTGATT
TTGCAACAGTTTGTGTTAATTCATATTGAACAAGCTATTGTAAAGAATTATTAAAAGGCACAAATGTAGG
AATAACAAATGTTGTAGGTTTTCCTCTAGGTGCATGCACAACAGCTACAAAAGCATTCGAAGTTTCTGAA
GCAATTAAAGATGGTGCAACAGAAATTGATATGGTATTAAATATTGGTGCATTAAAAGACAAAAATTATG
AATTAGTTTTAGAAGACATGAAAGCTGTAAAAAAAGCAGCTGGATCACATGTTGTTAAATGTATTATGGA
AAATTGTTTATTAACAAAAGAAGAAATCATGAAAGCTTGTGAAATAGCTGTTGAAGCTGGATTAGAATTT
GTTAAAACATCAACAGGATTTTCAAAATCAGGTGCAACATTTGAAGATGTTAAACTAATGAAGTCAGTTG
TTAAAGACAATGCTTTAGTTAAAGCAGCTGGTGGAGTTAGAACATTTGAAGATGCTCAAAAAATGATTGA
AGCAGGAGCTGACCGCTTAGGAACAAGTGGTGGAGTAGCTATTATTAAAGGTGAAGAAAACAACGCGAGT
TACTAAAACTAGCGTTTTTTTATTTTGCTCATTTTTATTAAAAGTTTGCAAAAAGGAACATAAAAATTCT
AATTATTGATACTAAAGTTATTAAAAAGAAGATTTTGGTTGATTTTATAAAGGTCATAGAATATAATATT
TTAGCATGTGTATTTTGTGTGCTCATTTACAACCGTCTCCGGTGTTTCGTCCTTTCCACAAGATATATAA
AGCCAAGAAATCGAAATACTTTCAAGTTACGGTAAGCATATGATAGTCCATTTTAAAACATAATTTTAAA
ACTGCAAACTACCCAAGAAATTATTACTTTCTACGTCACGTATTTTGTACTAATATCTTTGTGTTTACAG
TCAAATTAATTCTAATTATCTCTCTAACAGCCTTGTATCGTATATGCAAATATGAAGGAATCATGGGAAA
TAGGCCCTCTCTGGGTCCCCTCGGGGTTGGGAGGTGGGTCTGAAACGATAATGGTGAAATCTTGTCTTCG
TTGGGAGTGAATTAGCCCTTCCAGTCCCCCCTTTTCTTTTAAAAAGTGGCTAAGATCTACAGCTGCCTTG
TAAGTCATTGGTCTTAAAGTCGACGCGGGGAGGCGGCCCAAAGGGAGATCCGACTCGTCTGAGGGCGAAG
GCGAAGACGCGGAAGAGGCCGCAGAGCCGGCAGCAGGCCGCGGGAAGGAAGGTCCGCTGGATTGAGGGCC
GAAGGGACGTAGCAGAAGGACGTCCCGCGCAGAATCCAGGTGGCAACACAGGCGAGCAGCCAAGGAAAGG
ACGATGATTTCCCCGACAACACCACGGAATTGTCAGTGCCCAACAGCCGAGCCCCTGTCCAGCAGCGGGC
AAGGCAGGCGGCGATGAGTTCCGCCGTGGCAATAGGGAGGGGGAAAGCGAAAGTCCCGGAAAGGAGCTGA
CAGGTGGTGGCAATGCCCCAACCAGTGGGGGTTGCGTCAGCAAACACAGTGCACACCACGCCACGTTGCC
TGACAACGGGCCACAACTCCTCATAAAGAGACAGCAACCAGGATTTATACAAGGAGGAGAAAATGAAAGC
CATACGGGAAGCAATAGCATGATACAAAGGCATTAAAGCAGCGTATCCACATAGCGTAAAAGGAGCAACA
TAGTTAAGAATACCAGTCAATCTTTCACAAATTTTGTAATCCAGAGGTTGATTGTCGACTTAACGCGTTC
AGGCACCGGGCTTGCGGGTCATGCACCAGGTGCGCGGTCCTTCGGGCACCTCGACGTCGGCGGTGACGGT
GAAGCCGAGCCGCTCGTAGAAGGGGAGGTTGCGGGGCGCGGAGGTCTCCAGGAAGGCGGGCACCCCGGCG
CGCTCGGCCGCCTCCACTCCGGGGAGCACGACGGCGCTGCCCAGACCCTTGCCCTGGTGGTCGGGCGAGA
CTCCGACGGTGGCCAGGAACCACGCGGGCTCCTTGGGCCGGTGCGGCGCCAGGAGGCCTTCCATCTGTTG
CTGCGCGGCCAGCCGGGAACCGCTCAACTCGGCCATGCGCGGGCCGATCTCGGCGAACACCGCCCCCGCT
TCGACGCTCTCCGGCGTGGTCCAGACCGCCACGGCGGCGCCGTCGTCCGCGACCCACACCTTGCCGATGT
CGAGCCCGACGCGCGTGAGGAAGAGTTCTTGCAGCTCGGTGACCCGCTCGATGTGGCGGTCCGGATCGAC
GGTGTGGCGCGTGGCGGGGTAGTCGGCGAACGCGGCGGCGAGGGTGCGTACGGCCCTGGGGACGTCGTCG
CGGGTGGCGAGGCGCACCGTGGGCTTGTACTCGGTCATGGTGGCCGTACGTCACGACACCTGAAATGGAA
GAAAAAAACTTTGAACCACTGTCTGAGGCTTGAGAATGAACCAAGATCCAAACTCAAAAAGGGCAAATTC
CAAGGAGAATTACATCAAGTGCCAAGCTGGCCTAACTTCAGTCTCCACCCACTCAGTGTGGGGAAACTCC
ATCGCATAAAACCCCTCCCCCCAACCTAAAGACGACGTACTCCAAAAGCTCGAGAACTAATCGAGGTGCC
TGGACGGCGCCCGGTACTCCGTGGAGTCACATGAAGCGACGGCTGAGGACGGAAAGGCCCTTTTCCTTTG
TGTGGGTGACTCACCCGCCCGCTCTCCCGAGCGCCGCGTCCTCCATTTTGAGCTCCCTGCAGCAGGGCCG
GGAAGCGGCCATCTTTCCGCTCACGCAACTGGTGCCGACCGGGCCAGCCTTGCCGCCCAGGGCGGGGCGA
TACACGGCGGCGCGAGGCCAGGCACCAGAGCAGGCCGGCCAGCTTGAGACTACCCCCGTCCGATTCTCGG
TGGCCGCGCTCGCAGGCCCCGCCTCGCCGAACATGTGCGCTGGGACGCACGGGCCCCGTCGCCGCCCGCG
GCCCCAAAAACCGAAATACCAGTGTGCAGATCTTGGCCCGCATTTACAAGACTATCTTGCCAGAAAAAAA
GCGTCGCAGCAGGTCATCAAAAATTTTAAATGGCTAGAGACTTATCGAAAGCAGCGAGACAGGCGCGAAG
GTGCCACCAGATTCGCACGCGGCGGCCCCAGCGCCCAGGCCAGGCCTCAACTCAAGCACGAGGCGAAGGG
GCTCCTTAAGCGCAAGGCCTCGAACTCTCCCACCCACTTCCAACCCGAAGCTCGGGATCAAGAATCACGT
ACTGCAGCCAGGTGGAAGTAATTCAAGGCACGCAAGGGCCATAACCCGTAAAGAGGCCAGGCCCGCGGGA
ACCACACACGGCACTTACCTGTGTTCTGGCGGCAAACCCGTTGCGAAAAAGAACGTTCACGGCGACTACT
GCACTTATATACGGTTCTCCCCCACCCTCGGGAAAAAGGCGGAGCCAGTACACGACATCACTTTCCCAGT
TTACCCCGCGCCACCTTCTCTAGGCACCGGATCAATTGCCGACCCCTCCCCCCAACTTCTCGGGGACTGT
GGGCGATGTGCGCTCTGCCCACTGACGGGCACCGGAGCCAATTCCCACTCCTTTCAAGACCTAGAAGGTC
CATTAGCTGCAAAGATTCCTCTCTGTTTAAAACTTTATCCATCTTTGCACCCGGGCCCCCTCGAGCCGGC
GCCAAAGTGGATCTCTGCTGTCCCTGTAATAAACCCGAAAATTTTGAATTTTTGTAATTTGTTTTTGTAA
TTCTTTAGTTTGTATGTCTGTTGCTATTATGTCTACTATTCTTTCCCCTGCACTGTACCCCCCAATCCCC
CCTTTTCTTTTAAAATTGTGGATGAATACTGCCATTTGTCTCAAGATTCTGAAACGATAATGGTGAATAT
CCCTGCCTAACTCTATTCACTATAGAAAGTACAGCAAAAACTATTCTTAAACCTACCAAGCCTCCTACTA
TCATTATGAATAATTTTATATACCACAGCCAATTTGTTATGTTAAACCAATTCCACAAACTTGCCCATTT
ATCTAATTCCAATAATTCTTGTTCATTCTTTTCTTGCTGGTTTTGCGATTCTTCAATTAAGGAGTGTATT
AAGCTTGTGTAATTGTTAATTTCTCTGTCCCACTCCATCCAGGTCGTGTGATTCCAAATCTGTTCCAGAG
ATTTATTACTCCAACTAGCATTCCAAGGCACAGCAGTGGTGCAAATGAGTTTTCCAGAGCAACCCCAAAT
CCCCAGGAGCTGTTGATCCTTTAGGTATCTTTCCACAGCCAGGATTCTTGCCTGGAGCTGCTTGATGCCC
CAGACTGTGAGTTGCAACAGATGCTGTTGCGCCTCAATAGCCCTCAGCAAATTGTTCTGCTGCTGCACTA
TACCAGACAATAATTGTCTGGCCTGTACCGTCAGCGTCATTGACGCTGCGCCCATAGTGCTTCCTGCTGC
TCCCAAGAACCCAAGGAACAAAGCTCCTATTCCCACTGCTCTTTTTTCTCTCTGCACCACTCTTCTCTTT
GCCTTGGTGGGTGCTACTCCTAATGGTTCAATTTTTACTACTTTATATTTATATAATTCACTTCTCCAAT
TGTCCCTCATATCTCCTCCTCCAGGTCTGAAGATCAGCGGCCGCTTGCTGTGCGGTGGTCTTACTTTTGT
TTTGCTCTTCCTCTATCTTGTCTAAAGCTTCCTTGGTGTCTTTTATCTCTATCCTTTGATGCACACAATA
GAGGGTTGCTACTGTATTATATAATGATCTAAGTTCTTCTGATCCTGTCTGAAGGGATGGTTGTAGCTGT
CCCAGTATTTGTCTACAGCCTTCTGATGTTTCTAACAGGCCAGGATTAACTGCGAATCGTTCTAGCTCCC
TGCTTGCCCATACTATATGTTTTAATTTATATTTTTTCTTTCCCCCTGGCCTTAACCGAATTTTTTCCCA
TCGCGATCTAATTCTCCCCCGCTTAATACTGACGCTCTCGCACCCATCTCTCTCCTTCTAGCCTCCGCTA
GTCAAAATTTTTGGCGTACTCACCAGTCGCCGCCCCTCGCCTCTTGCCGTGCGCGCTTCAGCAAGCCGAG
TCCTGCGTCGAGAGAGCTCCTCTGGTTTCCCTTTCGCTTTCAAGTCCCTGTTCGGGCGCCACTGCTAGAG
ATTTTCCACACTGACTAAAAGGGTCTGAGGGATCTCTAGTTACCAGAGTCACACAACAGACGGGCACACA
CTACTTGAAGCACTCAAGGCAAGCTTTATTGAGGCTTAAGCAGTGGGTTCCCTAGTTAGCCAGAGAGCTC
CCAGGCTCAGATCTGGTCTAACCAGAGAGACCCGTTTATGTATCGAGCTAGGCACTTAAATACAATATCT
CTGCAATGCGGCAATTCAGTGGTTCGTCCAATCCATGTCAGACCCGTCTGTTGCCTTCCTAATAAGGCAC
GATCGTACCACCTTACTTCCACCAATCGGCATGCACGGTGCTTTTTCTCTCCTTGTAAGGCATGTTGCTA
ACTCATCGTTACCATGTTGCAAGACTACAAGAGTATTGCATAAGACTACATTAAGCTTGCAGCTCCAGCT
TTTGTTCCCTTTAGTGAGGGTTAATTGCGCGCTTGGCGTAATCATGGTCATAGCTGTTTCCTGTGTGAAA
TTGTTATCCGCTCACAATTCCACACAACATACGAGCCGGAAGCATAAAGTGTAAAGCCTGGGGTGCCTAA
TGAGTGAGCTAACTCACATTAATTGCGTTGCGCTCACTGCCCGCTTTCCAGTCGGGAAACCTGTCGTGCC
AGCTGCATTAATGAATCGGCCAACGCGCGGGGAGAGGCGGTTTGCGTATTGGGCGCTCTTCCGCTTCCTC
G
